>Addgene plasmid #33253 | pBabe puro-HA-PIK3CA(H1047R;I848V) | depositor partial sequence | sequence record 39541 | pBabe puro-HA-PIK3CA(H1047R;I848V) sequence 948 bps
TTAGGGGCGGGACTATGGTTGCTGACTAATTGAGATGCATGCTTTGCATACTTCTGCCTGCTGGGGAGCC
TGGGGACTTTCCACACCCTAACTGACACACATTCCACAGGGTCGAGGTCGAGGTCGACTCAGTTCAATGC
ATGCTGTTTAATTGTGTGGAAGATCCAATCCATTTTTGTTGTCCAGCCACCATGACGTGCATCATTCATT
TGTTTCATGAAATACTCCAAAGCCTCTTGCTCAGTTTTATCTAAGGCTAGGGTCTTTCGAATGTATGCAA
TGTCATCAAAAGATTGTAGTTCTGGCATTCCAGAGCCAAGCATCATTGAGAAAAGATTTATGAAGAGATT
GGCATGCTGTCGAATAGCTAGATAAGCCTTGTAACACATCTCCTGAAACCTCTCAAATTCTCTTGTCTTT
GTGCATTCTTGGGCTCCTTTACTAATCACTATTAAGAAATCCTGTGTCAAAACAAATGGCACACGTTCTC
GTTTATAACCAAATTTTTTCTTCTTGTGATCCAAAAAGTGTCCAAAATCTATATGAAACAGTTGTCCATC
GTCTTTCACCATGATGTTACTATTGTGACGATCTCCAATTCCCAAAATGAAGGTAGCTACACAGTATCCA
GCACATGAACGTGTAAACAGGTCAATGGCTGCATCATATATTTCTCCTTTGTTCTTGTCTTTGAGCCACT
GATGTAGTGTGTGGCTGTTGAACTGCAGTGCACCTTTCAAGCCGCCTTTGCACTGAATTTGCATAATAGT
GTGAGAATTTCGCACCACCTCAACAAGTCCCACACAGTCACCGATTGACAGACAACCATAAGGTAACATT
CGAAGATCAAGACCTTGATTTTGCCAGATATTTTCCATAATACGAATAATTTGAAGTGNTAGCATATCTT
GCCGTAAATCATCCCCATTTTTAAAGATGATCTCATTG
