>Addgene plasmid #33253 | pBabe puro-HA-PIK3CA(H1047R;I848V) | addgene partial sequence | sequence record 41447 | pBABE-3
TCAGTTCATGCATGCTGTTTAATTGTGTGGAAGATCCAATCCATTTTTGTTGTCCAGCCACCATGACGTG
CATCATTCATTTGTTTCATGAAATACTCCAAAGCCTCTTGCTCAGTTTTATCTAAGGCTAGGGTCTTTCG
AATGTATGCAATGTCATCAAAAGATTGTAGTTCTGGCATTCCAGAGCCAAGCATCATTGAGAAAAGATTT
ATGAAGAGATTGGCATGCTGTCGAATAGCTAGATAAGCCTTGTAACACATCTCCTGAAACCTCTCAAATT
CTCTTGTCTTTGTGCATTCTTGGGCTCCTTTACTAATCACTATTAAGAAATCCTGTGTCAAAACAAATGG
CACACGTTCTCGTTTATAACCAAATTTTTTCTTCTTGTGATCCAAAAAGTGTCCAAAATCTATATGAAAC
AGTTGTCCATCGTCTTTCACCATGATGTTACTATTGTGACGATCTCCAATTCCCAAAATGAAGGTAGCTA
CACAGTATCCAGCACATGAACGTGTAAACAGGTCAATGGCTGCATCATATATTTCTCCTTTGTTCTTGTC
TTTGAGCCACTGATGTAGTGTGTGGCTGTTGAACTGCAGTGCACCTTTCAAGCCGCCTTTGCACTGAATT
TGCATAATAGTGTGAGAATTTCGCACCACCTCAACAAGTCCCACACAGTCACCGATTGACAGACAACCAT
AAGGTAACATTCGAAGATCAAGACCTTGATTTTGCCAGATATTTTCCATAATACGAATAATTTGAAGTGT
TAGCATATCTTGCCGTAAATCATCCCCATTTTTAAAGATGATCTCATTGTTCTGAAACAGTAACTCTGAC
ATGATGTCTGGGTTCTCCC
