>Addgene plasmid #33253 | pBabe puro-HA-PIK3CA(H1047R;I848V) | addgene partial sequence | sequence record 41448 | pBABE-5
AGCTTCNCCATGGGGTACCCATACGACGTGCCAGATTACGCCAGATCCCAGTGTGGTGGTACGTACCCTC
CAAGACCATCATCAGGTGAACTGTGGGGCATCCACTTGATGCCCCCAAGAATCCTAGTAGAATGTTTACT
ACCAAATGGAATGATAGTGACTTTAGAATGCCTCCGTGAGGCTACATTAATAACCATAAAGCATGAACTA
TTTAAAGAAGCAAGAAAATACCCCCTCCATCAACTTCTTCAAGATGAATCTTCTTACATTTTCGTAAGTG
TTACTCAAGAAGCAGAAAGGGAAGAATTTTTTGATGAAACAAGACGACTTTGTGACCTTCGGCTTTTTCA
ACCCTTTTTAAAAGTAATTGAACCAGTAGGCAACCGTGAAGAAAAGATCCTCAATCGAGAAATTGGTTTT
GCTATCGGCATGCCAGTGTGTGAATTTGATATGGTTAAAGATCCAGAAGTACAGGACTTCCGAAGAAATG
TTCTGAACGTTTGTAAAGAAGCTGTGGATCTTAGGGACCTCAATTCACCTCATAGTAGAGCAATGTATGT
CTATCCTCCAAATGTAGAATCTTCACCAGAATTGCCAAAGCACATATATAATAAATTAGATAAAGGGCAA
ATAATAGTGGTGATCTGGGTAATAGTTTCTCCAAATAATGACAAGCAGAAGTATACTCTGAAAATCAACC
ATGACTGTGTACCAGAACAAGTAATTGCTGAAGCAATCAGGAAAAAACTCGAAGTATGTTGCTATCCTCT
GAACAACTAAAACTCTGTGTTTTAGAATATCANGGCAAGTATATTTTAAAAGTGTGTGGATGTGATGAAT
ACTTCCTAGAAAAATATCCTCTGAGTCAGTATAAGTATATA
