[The description below was written by a language model from this plasmid's Addgene catalogue record.]
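Description:
pBabe puro-HA-PIK3CA(H1047R;I848V) is a retroviral mammalian expression plasmid built on the pBabe puro backbone (about 5.2 kb without insert). It is propagated in E. coli as a high-copy plasmid under ampicillin selection. pBabe vectors are Moloney murine leukaemia virus-derived transfer plasmids: the region between the long terminal repeats, including the packaging signal, is packaged into retroviral particles when the plasmid is introduced into a suitable packaging cell line, and then integrates stably into dividing target cells. As the backbone name indicates, transduced mammalian cells can be selected with puromycin.

The payload is an approximately 3.2 kb human PIK3CA cDNA encoding p110-alpha, the catalytic subunit of class IA PI3-kinase, with an N-terminal haemagglutinin (HA) epitope tag for detection or immunoprecipitation. The coding sequence carries two engineered substitutions: H1047R, a well-known activating kinase-domain hotspot mutation found in human cancers, and I848V, whose functional rationale is not explained in the record. The depositor also notes an additional I143V change that is not thought to affect protein function. The catalogue entry lists SV40 as the promoter; in the standard pBabe puro design the inserted gene is driven by the 5′ LTR while the SV40 early promoter drives the puromycin resistance gene, so the listed promoter may refer to the marker cassette, but no feature table is available to confirm this.

The associated publication concerns how cells can evade PI3K-targeted therapy, which suggests the construct was used to stably express mutant p110-alpha in studies of PI3K signalling and inhibitor response.
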