Addgene plasmid #33253: pBabe puro-HA-PIK3CA(H1047R;I848V)
Depositing lab: Thomas Roberts. Depositing organization: Dana-Farber Cancer Institute. Publication: PI3K-targeted therapy can be evaded by gene amplification along the MYC-eukaryotic translation initiation factor 4E (eIF4E) axis. Ilic N, Utermark T, Widlund HR, Roberts TM. Proc Natl Acad Sci U S A. 2011 Sep 13;108(37):E699-708. Epub 2011 Aug 29. 10.1073/pnas.1108237108 PubMed 21876152.
Backbone
  Vector backbone: pBabe puro
  Backbone size w/o insert (bp): 5168
  Vector type: Mammalian Expression, Retroviral
Growth in bacteria
  Bacterial resistance: Ampicillin, 100 μg/mL
  Growth temperature: 37°C
  Growth strain: DH5alpha
  Copy number: High Copy
Gene/Insert
  Gene/Insert name: PIK3CA
  Species: H. sapiens (human)
  Insert size (bp): 3200
  Mutation: changed histidine 1047 to arginine and isoleucine 848 to valine
  Entrez Gene: PIK3CA (a.k.a. CCM4, CLAPO, CLOVE, CWS5, HMH, MCAP, MCM, MCMTC, PI3K, PI3K-alpha, p110-alpha)
  Promoter: SV40
  Tag / fusion protein: Hemagglutinin (HA) (N terminal on insert)
  Cloning method: Ligation Independent Cloning
  Sequencing primers: 5′ CTTTATCCAGCCCTCAC
Resource information
  A portion of this plasmid was derived from a plasmid made by: from JJ Zhao, DFCI, Boston MA.
Terms and licenses: Academic/Nonprofit Terms; Industry Terms: Not Available to Industry
Depositor comments: Note from the depositing lab: "This plasmid contains an additional mutation, I143V, that is not thought to alter function of the protein"
How to cite: pBabe puro-HA-PIK3CA(H1047R;I848V) was a gift from Thomas Roberts (Addgene plasmid # 33253 ; http://n2t.net/addgene:33253 ; RRID:Addgene_33253)
